>Addgene plasmid #67067 | pCellFree_G03 GTF2B | addgene partial sequence | sequence record 119627 | EGFP-N 5'-CGTCGCCGTCCAGCTCGACCAG-3'
TCCTCGCCCTTGCTTGTGCCGTGGTGATGGTGGTGATGGTGGTGACCAGAGGTGCCCATGGTTTCACTTA
CGTGTTTAATGTCTTTACAGACTTTATACATTACTGTCATGGTTAAATAAAATAAAATAAAATAAAATAA
AATAAAATAAAATAAAATAAAATAAAATAAAATAAACTTAAGATGTCCCTATAGTGAGTCGTATTAGACG
TCAGGTGGCACTTTTCGGGGAAATGTGCGCGGAACCCCTATTTGTTTATTTTTCTAAATACATTCAAATA
TGTATCCGCTCATGAGACAATAACCCTGATAAATGCTTCAATAATATTGAAAAAGGAAGAGTATGAGTAT
TCAACATTTCCGTGTCGCCCTTATTCCCTTTTTTGCGGCATTTTGCCTTCCTGTTTTTGCTCACCCAGAA
ACGCTGGTGAAAGTAAAAGATGCTGAAGATCAGTTGGGTGCACGAGTGGGTTACATCGAACTGGATCTCA
ACAGCGGTAAGATCCTTGAGAGTTTTCGCCCCGAAGAACGTTTTCCAATGATGAGCACTTTTAAAGTTCT
GCTATGTGGCGCGGTATTATCCCGTATTGACGCCGGGCAAGAGCAACTCGGTCGCCGCATACACTATTCT
CAGAATGACTTGGTTGAGTACTCACCAGTCACAGAAAAGCATCTTACGGATGGCATGACAGTAAGAGAAT
TATGCAGTGCTGCCATAACCATGAGTGATAACACTGCGGCCAACTTACTTCTGACAACGATCGGAGGACC
GAAGGAGCTAACCGCTTTTTTGCACAACATGGGGGATCATGTAACTCGCCTTGATCGTTGGGAACCGGAG
CTGAATGAAGCCATACCAAACGACGAGCGTGACACCACGATGCCTGTAGCAATGGCAACAACGTTGCGCA
AACTATTAACTGGCGAACTACTTACTCTAGCTTCCCGGCAACAATTAATAGACTGGATGGAGGCGGATAA
AGTTGCAGGACCACTTCTGCGCTCGGCCCTTCCGGCTGGCTGGTTTATTGCTGATAAATCTGGAGCCGGT
GAGCG
