>Addgene plasmid #67067 | pCellFree_G03 GTF2B | addgene partial sequence | sequence record 119630 | T7term 5'-GCTAGTTATTGCTCAGCGG-3'
TACCACGCGTACCCAACACACGGACACATGCACGAACACGCATGCAGAGAGATCATACATCATCTATAGA
GAAGTACACGTAAAAGTAAGACTCGTCGTCTGCCAGCTACAACCGAGAAGGCGACGTGAAAGGAACAAGA
AAGGAGGAGGAGGGCGGCCGCTTACACCACTTTGTACAAGAAAGTTGGGTATAGCTGTGGTAGTTTGTCC
ACTGGGGTGTCAAATTTGAAGTCTGTAGGAAACAGATCTGGGGCTCGAGGATAGATCAGTCTATAGGACT
GTCTGATTGTAACATCAGCAACACCAGCAATATCTCCAATTTCTTTTTGGGTCCTCTTTTCAGCTGATGC
CTGTGAGGCCATGTAAATAGCTGCCGCTGCCACAGAGATGGGGCTCCTCCCAGGAACCAAGTCCAATTCC
ACAGCTTTACGGGCTATATGTGTAGCTGCCATCTGTACTTGTTTAGGAAGACAAAGGTTGGAACAGAACC
TGGACATGAAGTCCCCAGTTGTAATCAAATCCACACTGGTTTCTAGCGCTTTCAAAATAAGTTTAAAACA
CCGACCAATTTCTTTCTTAGAAATTCGTGATACGGCACATATTTCTTTAAATGTCCTAGGAACCCCTTCT
TGTCTACAGGCAATATAGAGACAAGCAGAAGCTATAGCATCATTAGCTCTTCCCTTCAGGCTCTTCTGTT
CATATACTTGCTTGAATAAATTATTTGTTCGATCAACTATATTTCGAGGTAGATTGATTCTGTCTGCCAT
GGTAGTGATTTCTTTGAATGCATTCATCATTGCCCGATCAGAACTGCTCATTGTTCTCCGATTCTGGTAC
TTAGAATTGCCAAATTCGTCAAAACTTGCAGCTCCTGTGCCCTTGCCAATCATGGTAGACAAATCTCCAT
CACTCAGAAGAGGATTCTGAGAATCTCCAACTCGAGATGGATCTTTTGTTGCTTTGTCATTGCTGAAAGT
TCGCCATTCAGATCCCACATCAATAACCCGGTCACCTACAACCAAGCCACATTCAGGACAGATCATATCA
CCGGCTCTGTAGTCCTCCACTAAAATCGCATCTG
