[The description below was written by a language model from this plasmid's Addgene catalogue record.]
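Description:
pCellFree_G03 GTF2B is a cell-free expression plasmid built on the pCellFree_G03 backbone and carrying the human GTF2B gene, which encodes transcription initiation factor IIB (TFIIB), a general transcription factor of the RNA polymerase II machinery. The plasmid is propagated in E. coli as a high-copy construct under ampicillin selection. The record does not name the origin of replication, and no feature table is provided, so the detailed layout of untranslated regions or translation-enhancing elements in the backbone cannot be described from the available information.

The GTF2B open reading frame was introduced by Gateway recombination cloning and is transcribed from a T7 promoter, so template RNA can be produced by T7 RNA polymerase in coupled transcription-translation reactions. The listed 3′ sequencing primer suggests a T7 terminator lies downstream of the insert. The backbone supplies two N-terminal fusion partners: a His tag, which allows immobilised metal affinity capture or detection, and EGFP, which gives a fluorescent readout of how much fusion protein is made. The order of the two tags relative to each other is not stated.

The stated purpose is to serve as a standard for cell-free expression benchmarking, and the plasmid comes from a study comparing the performance of four cell-free protein expression systems. In this setting, the EGFP-tagged TFIIB acts as one defined test protein whose yield and quality can be compared across different lysates using the same template.
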