Addgene plasmid #67067: pCellFree_G03 GTF2B
Purpose: Standard for cell-free expression benchmarking.
Depositing lab: Kirill Alexandrov. Depositing organization: University of Queensland. Publication: Performance benchmarking of four cell-free protein expression systems. Gagoski D, Polinkovsky ME, Mureev S, Kunert A, Johnston W, Gambin Y, Alexandrov K. Biotechnol Bioeng. 2015 Aug 24. doi: 10.1002/bit.25814. PubMed 26301602.
Backbone
  Vector backbone: pCellFree_G03
  Vector type: Cell-free expression
Growth in bacteria
  Bacterial resistance: Ampicillin, 100 μg/mL
  Growth temperature: 37°C
  Growth strain: DH5alpha
  Copy number: High Copy
Gene/Insert
  Gene/Insert name: GTF2B (alt name: Transcription initiation factor IIB)
  Species: H. sapiens (human)
  Entrez Gene: GTF2B (a.k.a. TF2B, TFIIB)
  Promoter: T7
  Tag / fusion protein: His (N terminal on backbone); EGFP (N terminal on backbone)
  Cloning method: Gateway Cloning
  Sequencing primers: 5′ EGFP-C; 3′ T7 terminal
Terms and licenses: Academic/Nonprofit Terms; Industry Terms: Not Available to Industry
How to cite: pCellFree_G03 GTF2B was a gift from Kirill Alexandrov (Addgene plasmid # 67067 ; http://n2t.net/addgene:67067 ; RRID:Addgene_67067)
